Addgene plasmid #106280: CROP-seq-opti
Purpose: A version of the CROP-seq plasmid as presented in Datlinger et al. that contains the sgRNA-(F+E)-combined optimized backbone for CRISPRi from Chen et al.
Depositing lab: Jay Shendure. Depositing organization: University of Washington. Publication: On the design of CRISPR-based single-cell molecular screens. Hill AJ, McFaline-Figueroa JL, Starita LM, Gasperini MJ, Matreyek KA, Packer J, Jackson D, Shendure J, Trapnell C. Nat Methods. 2018 Feb 19. pii: nmeth.4604. doi: 10.1038/nmeth.4604. PubMed 29457792.
Backbone
  Vector backbone: lentiGuide-puro
  Backbone manufacturer: Feng Zhang Lab
  Total vector size (bp): 10214
  Vector type: Mammalian Expression, Lentiviral, CRISPR
  Selectable markers: Puromycin
Growth in bacteria
  Bacterial resistance: Ampicillin, 100 μg/mL
  Growth temperature: 30°C
  Growth strain: NEB Stable
  Copy number: High Copy
Gene/Insert
  Gene/Insert name: EF1a-Puro-WPRE-hU6-gRNA
  Species: Synthetic
  Promoter: U6
  Cloning method: Gibson Cloning
  Sequencing primers: 5′ TTGGGCACTGACAATTCCGT
Terms and licenses: Academic/Nonprofit Terms; Industry Terms: Not Available to Industry
How to cite: CROP-seq-opti was a gift from Jay Shendure (Addgene plasmid # 106280 ; http://n2t.net/addgene:106280 ; RRID:Addgene_106280)
