[The description below was written by a language model from this plasmid's Addgene catalogue record and pLannotate feature annotations shown in this document.]
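Description:
CROP-seq-opti is a third-generation-style lentiviral CRISPR guide vector of about 10.2 kb, built on the lentiGuide-puro backbone and intended for pooled single-cell CRISPR screens in mammalian cells. In bacteria it replicates from a high-copy ColE1/pUC-type origin and is selected with ampicillin (AmpR). An f1 origin, lac promoter/operator remnants, and T3 and T7 promoters are carried over from the parental cloning vector. An SV40 origin and SV40 polyadenylation signal lie downstream of the viral cassette.

Viral genomic RNA is transcribed from an RSV promoter fused to a truncated HIV-1 5' LTR, followed by the Ψ packaging signal, a gag fragment, the RRE for Rev-dependent export, and the cPPT/CTS. Inside the provirus, the EF-1α core promoter with its intron A drives the puromycin resistance gene for selecting transduced cells, followed by WPRE to boost transcript expression. The defining CROP-seq feature is that the human U6 promoter and guide RNA cassette sit downstream of WPRE, in the 3' LTR region rather than in the body of the vector. Reverse transcription therefore copies the cassette to the 5' end of the integrated provirus, where it produces a functional Pol III guide. The 3' copy is also read through as part of the polyadenylated EF-1α/puromycin transcript, so guide identity can be recovered in poly(A)-based single-cell RNA-seq.

This version replaces the original scaffold with the optimized sgRNA-(F+E) design recommended for CRISPRi, which the annotation detects only as a partial tracrRNA match. Roughly 1.9 kb separates the U6 promoter from the scaffold and includes a bacterial deoC-like sequence. This is most likely a filler replaced during guide cloning, though the record does not say so. No Cas9 or dCas9 is encoded, so it must be supplied separately.
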