Features (pLannotate 1.2.2; 30 found; start..end, strand, type, name):
    414..506     +  CDS            lacI (fragment): lac repressor; lacI; The lac repressor binds to the lac operator to inhibit transcription in E. coli. This inhibition can be relieved by adding lactose or isopropyl-β-D-thiogalactopyranoside (IPTG).
    519..540     +  protein_bind   CAP binding site: CAP binding activates transcription in the presence of cAMP. E. coli catabolite activator protein
    555..585     +  promoter       lac promoter: promoter for the E. coli lac operon
    593..609     +  protein_bind   lac operator: The lac repressor binds to the lac operator to inhibit transcription in E. coli. This inhibition can be relieved by adding lactose or isopropyl-β-D-thiogalactopyranoside (IPTG). lac repressor encoded by lacI
    654..672     +  promoter       T3 promoter: promoter for bacteriophage T3 RNA polymerase
    700..926     +  promoter       RSV promoter: Rous sarcoma virus enhancer/promoter
    927..1107    +  LTR            5' LTR (truncated): truncated 5' long terminal repeat (LTR) from HIV-1
   1154..1279    +  misc_feature   HIV-1 Ψ: packaging signal of human immunodeficiency virus type 1
   1263..1626    +  CDS            HIV-1 gag (fragment): gag protein from human immunodeficiency virus 1; gag
   1772..2005    +  misc_feature   RRE: The Rev response element (RRE) of HIV-1 allows for Rev-dependent mRNA export from the nucleus to the cytoplasm.
   2415..2532    +  misc_feature   cPPT/CTS: central polypurine tract and central termination sequence of HIV-1
   2598..2664    +  CDS            small t antigen (fragment): SV40 (simian virus 40) small t antigen
   2690..2901    +  promoter       EF-1α core promoter: core promoter for human elongation factor EF-1α
   2902..3840    +  intron         EF-1α intron A: intron upstream of the start codon of human EF-1α
   3862..4461    +  CDS            PuroR (fragment): puromycin N-acetyltransferase; pac from Streptomyces; confers resistance to puromycin
   4477..5065    +  misc_feature   WPRE: woodchuck hepatitis virus posttranscriptional regulatory element
   5061..5171    +  CDS            nef (fragment): NEF_HV1LA - Experimental evidence at protein level: Swiss-Prot protein existence level 1. Extracellular Nef protein targets CD4(+) T-lymphocytes for apoptosis by interacting with CXCR4 surface receptors. From Human immunodeficiency virus type 1 group M subtype B (isolate Lai) (HIV-1).
   5191..5217    +  CDS            Rev (fragment): human immunodeficiency virus 1 (HIV-1) Rev protein; rev; enhances nuclear export of unspliced and incompletely spliced viral mRNAs
   5221..5461    +  promoter       U6 promoter: RNA polymerase III promoter for human U6 snRNA
   5647..6306    -  CDS            deoC1: DEOC1_STAAN - Also known as dra. Experimental evidence at protein level: Swiss-Prot protein existence level 1. Catalyzes a reversible aldol reaction between acetaldehyde and D-glyceraldehyde 3-phosphate to generate 2-deoxy-D-ribose 5- phosphate. From Staphylococcus aureus (strain N315).
   7369..7436    +  misc_RNA       tracrRNA (fragment): trans-activating CRISPR RNA for the Streptococcus pyogenes CRISPR/Cas9 system
   7489..7669    +  LTR            5' LTR (truncated): truncated 5' long terminal repeat (LTR) from HIV-1
   7747..7868    +  polyA_signal   SV40 poly(A) signal: SV40 polyadenylation signal
   7908..8043    +  rep_origin     SV40 ori: SV40 origin of replication
   8064..8082    -  promoter       T7 promoter: promoter for bacteriophage T7 RNA polymerase
   8090..8245    +  CDS            lacZα (fragment): LacZα fragment of β-galactosidase; lacZ fragment
   8250..8678    +  rep_origin     f1 ori (sequence partly withheld): f1 bacteriophage origin of replication; arrow indicates direction of (+) strand synthesis
   8731..8835    +  promoter       AmpR promoter: bla
   8836..9696    +  CDS            AmpR: β-lactamase; bla; confers resistance to ampicillin, carbenicillin, and related antibiotics
   9867..231     +  rep_origin     ori (across the origin): high-copy-number ColE1/pMB1/pBR322/pUC origin of replication
>Addgene plasmid #106280 | CROP-seq-opti | addgene full sequence | sequence record 354474 | Addgene NGS Result
ACCTACACCGAACTGAGATACCTACAGCGTGAGCTATGAGAAAGCGCCACGCTTCCCGAAGGGAGAAAGG
CGGACAGGTATCCGGTAAGCGGCAGGGTCGGAACAGGAGAGCGCACGAGGGAGCTTCCAGGGGGAAACGC
CTGGTATCTTTATAGTCCTGTCGGGTTTCGCCACCTCTGACTTGAGCGTCGATTTTTGTGATGCTCGTCA
GGGGGGCGGAGCCTATGGAAAAACGCCAGCAACGCGGCCTTTTTACGGTTCCTGGCCTTTTGCTGGCCTT
TTGCTCACATGTTCTTTCCTGCGTTATCCCCTGATTCTGTGGATAACCGTATTACCGCCTTTGAGTGAGC
TGATACCGCTCGCCGCAGCCGAACGACCGAGCGCAGCGAGTCAGTGAGCGAGGAAGCGGAAGAGCGCCCA
ATACGCAAACCGCCTCTCCCCGCGCGTTGGCCGATTCATTAATGCAGCTGGCACGACAGGTTTCCCGACT
GGAAAGCGGGCAGTGAGCGCAACGCAATTAATGTGAGTTAGCTCACTCATTAGGCACCCCAGGCTTTACA
CTTTATGCTTCCGGCTCGTATGTTGTGTGGAATTGTGAGCGGATAACAATTTCACACAGGAAACAGCTAT
GACCATGATTACGCCAAGCGCGCAATTAACCCTCACTAAAGGGAACAAAAGCTGGAGCTGCAAGCTTAAT
GTAGTCTTATGCAATACTCTTGTAGTCTTGCAACATGGTAACGATGAGTTAGCAACATGCCTTACAAGGA
GAGAAAAAGCACCGTGCATGCCGATTGGTGGAAGTAAGGTGGTACGATCGTGCCTTATTAGGAAGGCAAC
AGACGGGTCTGACATGGATTGGACGAACCACTGAATTGCCGCATTGCAGAGATATTGTATTTAAGTGCCT
AGCTCGATACATAAACGGGTCTCTCTGGTTAGACCAGATCTGAGCCTGGGAGCTCTCTGGCTAACTAGGG
AACCCACTGCTTAAGCCTCAATAAAGCTTGCCTTGAGTGCTTCAAGTAGTGTGTGCCCGTCTGTTGTGTG
ACTCTGGTAACTAGAGATCCCTCAGACCCTTTTAGTCAGTGTGGAAAATCTCTAGCAGTGGCGCCCGAAC
AGGGACTTGAAAGCGAAAGGGAAACCAGAGGAGCTCTCTCGACGCAGGACTCGGCTTGCTGAAGCGCGCA
CGGCAAGAGGCGAGGGGCGGCGACTGGTGAGTACGCCAAAAATTTTGACTAGCGGAGGCTAGAAGGAGAG
AGATGGGTGCGAGAGCGTCAGTATTAAGCGGGGGAGAATTAGATCGCGATGGGAAAAAATTCGGTTAAGG
CCAGGGGGAAAGAAAAAATATAAATTAAAACATATAGTATGGGCAAGCAGGGAGCTAGAACGATTCGCAG
TTAATCCTGGCCTGTTAGAAACATCAGAAGGCTGTAGACAAATACTGGGACAGCTACAACCATCCCTTCA
GACAGGATCAGAAGAACTTAGATCATTATATAATACAGTAGCAACCCTCTATTGTGTGCATCAAAGGATA
GAGATAAAAGACACCAAGGAAGCTTTAGACAAGATAGAGGAAGAGCAAAACAAAAGTAAGACCACCGCAC
AGCAAGCGGCCGCTGATCTTCAGACCTGGAGGAGGAGATATGAGGGACAATTGGAGAAGTGAATTATATA
AATATAAAGTAGTAAAAATTGAACCATTAGGAGTAGCACCCACCAAGGCAAAGAGAAGAGTGGTGCAGAG
AGAAAAAAGAGCAGTGGGAATAGGAGCTTTGTTCCTTGGGTTCTTGGGAGCAGCAGGAAGCACTATGGGC
GCAGCGTCAATGACGCTGACGGTACAGGCCAGACAATTATTGTCTGGTATAGTGCAGCAGCAGAACAATT
TGCTGAGGGCTATTGAGGCGCAACAGCATCTGTTGCAACTCACAGTCTGGGGCATCAAGCAGCTCCAGGC
AAGAATCCTGGCTGTGGAAAGATACCTAAAGGATCAACAGCTCCTGGGGATTTGGGGTTGCTCTGGAAAA
CTCATTTGCACCACTGCTGTGCCTTGGAATGCTAGTTGGAGTAATAAATCTCTGGAACAGATTTGGAATC
ACACGACCTGGATGGAGTGGGACAGAGAAATTAACAATTACACAAGCTTAATACACTCCTTAATTGAAGA
ATCGCAAAACCAGCAAGAAAAGAATGAACAAGAATTATTGGAATTAGATAAATGGGCAAGTTTGTGGAAT
TGGTTTAACATAACAAATTGGCTGTGGTATATAAAATTATTCATAATGATAGTAGGAGGCTTGGTAGGTT
TAAGAATAGTTTTTGCTGTACTTTCTATAGTGAATAGAGTTAGGCAGGGATATTCACCATTATCGTTTCA
GAATCTTGAGACAAATGGCAGTATTCATCCACAATTTTAAAAGAAAAGGGGGGATTGGGGGGTACAGTGC
AGGGGAAAGAATAGTAGACATAATAGCAACAGACATACAAACTAAAGAATTACAAAAACAAATTACAAAA
ATTCAAAATTTTCGGGTTTATTACAGGGACAGCAGAGATCCACTTTGGCGCCGGCTCGAGGGGGCCCGGG
TGCAAAGATGGATAAAGTTTTAAACAGAGAGGAATCTTTGCAGCTAATGGACCTTCTAGGTCTTGAAAGG
AGTGGGAATTGGCTCCGGTGCCCGTCAGTGGGCAGAGCGCACATCGCCCACAGTCCCCGAGAAGTTGGGG
GGAGGGGTCGGCAATTGATCCGGTGCCTAGAGAAGGTGGCGCGGGGTAAACTGGGAAAGTGATGTCGTGT
ACTGGCTCCGCCTTTTTCCCGAGGGTGGGGGAGAACCGTATATAAGTGCAGTAGTCGCCGTGAACGTTCT
TTTTCGCAACGGGTTTGCCGCCAGAACACAGGTAAGTGCCGTGTGTGGTTCCCGCGGGCCTGGCCTCTTT
ACGGGTTATGGCCCTTGCGTGCCTTGAATTACTTCCACCTGGCTGCAGTACGTGATTCTTGATCCCGAGC
TTCGGGTTGGAAGTGGGTGGGAGAGTTCGAGGCCTTGCGCTTAAGGAGCCCCTTCGCCTCGTGCTTGAGT
TGAGGCCTGGCCTGGGCGCTGGGGCCGCCGCGTGCGAATCTGGTGGCACCTTCGCGCCTGTCTCGCTGCT
TTCGATAAGTCTCTAGCCATTTAAAATTTTTGATGACCTGCTGCGACGCTTTTTTTCTGGCAAGATAGTC
TTGTAAATGCGGGCCAAGATCTGCACACTGGTATTTCGGTTTTTGGGGCCGCGGGCGGCGACGGGGCCCG
TGCGTCCCAGCGCACATGTTCGGCGAGGCGGGGCCTGCGAGCGCGGCCACCGAGAATCGGACGGGGGTAG
TCTCAAGCTGGCCGGCCTGCTCTGGTGCCTGGCCTCGCGCCGCCGTGTATCGCCCCGCCCTGGGCGGCAA
GGCTGGCCCGGTCGGCACCAGTTGCGTGAGCGGAAAGATGGCCGCTTCCCGGCCCTGCTGCAGGGAGCTC
AAAATGGAGGACGCGGCGCTCGGGAGAGCGGGCGGGTGAGTCACCCACACAAAGGAAAAGGGCCTTTCCG
TCCTCAGCCGTCGCTTCATGTGACTCCACGGAGTACCGGGCGCCGTCCAGGCACCTCGATTAGTTCTCGA
GCTTTTGGAGTACGTCGTCTTTAGGTTGGGGGGAGGGGTTTTATGCGATGGAGTTTCCCCACACTGAGTG
GGTGGAGACTGAAGTTAGGCCAGCTTGGCACTTGATGTAATTCTCCTTGGAATTTGCCCTTTTTGAGTTT
GGATCTTGGTTCATTCTCAAGCCTCAGACAGTGGTTCAAAGTTTTTTTCTTCCATTTCAGGTGTCGTGAC
GTACGGCCACCATGACCGAGTACAAGCCCACGGTGCGCCTCGCCACCCGCGACGACGTCCCCAGGGCCGT
ACGCACCCTCGCCGCCGCGTTCGCCGACTACCCCGCCACGCGCCACACCGTCGATCCGGACCGCCACATC
GAGCGGGTCACCGAGCTGCAAGAACTCTTCCTCACGCGCGTCGGGCTCGACATCGGCAAGGTGTGGGTCG
CGGACGACGGCGCCGCCGTGGCGGTCTGGACCACGCCGGAGAGCGTCGAAGCGGGGGCGGTGTTCGCCGA
GATCGGCCCGCGCATGGCCGAGTTGAGCGGTTCCCGGCTGGCCGCGCAGCAACAGATGGAAGGCCTCCTG
GCGCCGCACCGGCCCAAGGAGCCCGCGTGGTTCCTGGCCACCGTCGGAGTCTCGCCCGACCACCAGGGCA
AGGGTCTGGGCAGCGCCGTCGTGCTCCCCGGAGTGGAGGCGGCCGAGCGCGCCGGGGTGCCCGCCTTCCT
GGAGACCTCCGCGCCCCGCAACCTCCCCTTCTACGAGCGGCTCGGCTTCACCGTCACCGCCGACGTCGAG
GTGCCCGAAGGACCGCGCACCTGGTGCATGACCCGCAAGCCCGGTGCCTGAACGCGTTAAGTCGACAATC
AACCTCTGGATTACAAAATTTGTGAAAGATTGACTGGTATTCTTAACTATGTTGCTCCTTTTACGCTATG
TGGATACGCTGCTTTAATGCCTTTGTATCATGCTATTGCTTCCCGTATGGCTTTCATTTTCTCCTCCTTG
TATAAATCCTGGTTGCTGTCTCTTTATGAGGAGTTGTGGCCCGTTGTCAGGCAACGTGGCGTGGTGTGCA
CTGTGTTTGCTGACGCAACCCCCACTGGTTGGGGCATTGCCACCACCTGTCAGCTCCTTTCCGGGACTTT
CGCTTTCCCCCTCCCTATTGCCACGGCGGAACTCATCGCCGCCTGCCTTGCCCGCTGCTGGACAGGGGCT
CGGCTGTTGGGCACTGACAATTCCGTGGTGTTGTCGGGGAAATCATCGTCCTTTCCTTGGCTGCTCGCCT
GTGTTGCCACCTGGATTCTGCGCGGGACGTCCTTCTGCTACGTCCCTTCGGCCCTCAATCCAGCGGACCT
TCCTTCCCGCGGCCTGCTGCCGGCTCTGCGGCCTCTTCCGCGTCTTCGCCTTCGCCCTCAGACGAGTCGG
ATCTCCCTTTGGGCCGCCTCCCCGCGTCGACTTTAAGACCAATGACTTACAAGGCAGCTGTAGATCTTAG
CCACTTTTTAAAAGAAAAGGGGGGACTGGAAGGGCTAATTCACTCCCAACGAAGACAAGATTTCACCATT
ATCGTTTCAGACCCACCTCCCAACCCCGAGGGGACCCAGAGAGGGCCTATTTCCCATGATTCCTTCATAT
TTGCATATACGATACAAGGCTGTTAGAGAGATAATTAGAATTAATTTGACTGTAAACACAAAGATATTAG
TACAAAATACGTGACGTAGAAAGTAATAATTTCTTGGGTAGTTTGCAGTTTTAAAATTATGTTTTAAAAT
GGACTATCATATGCTTACCGTAACTTGAAAGTATTTCGATTTCTTGGCTTTATATATCTTGTGGAAAGGA
CGAAACACCGGAGACGGTTGTAAATGAGCACACAAAATACACATGCTAAAATATTATATTCTATGACCTT
TATAAAATCAACCAAAATCTTCTTTTTAATAACTTTAGTATCAATAATTAGAATTTTTATGTTCCTTTTT
GCAAACTTTTAATAAAAATGAGCAAAATAAAAAAACGCTAGTTTTAGTAACTCGCGTTGTTTTCTTCACC
TTTAATAATAGCTACTCCACCACTTGTTCCTAAGCGGTCAGCTCCTGCTTCAATCATTTTTTGAGCATCT
TCAAATGTTCTAACTCCACCAGCTGCTTTAACTAAAGCATTGTCTTTAACAACTGACTTCATTAGTTTAA
CATCTTCAAATGTTGCACCTGATTTTGAAAATCCTGTTGATGTTTTAACAAATTCTAATCCAGCTTCAAC
AGCTATTTCACAAGCTTTCATGATTTCTTCTTTTGTTAATAAACAATTTTCCATAATACATTTAACAACA
TGTGATCCAGCTGCTTTTTTTACAGCTTTCATGTCTTCTAAAACTAATTCATAATTTTTGTCTTTTAATG
CACCAATATTTAATACCATATCAATTTCTGTTGCACCATCTTTAATTGCTTCAGAAACTTCGAATGCTTT
TGTAGCTGTTGTGCATGCACCTAGAGGAAAACCTACAACATTTGTTATTCCTACATTTGTGCCTTTTAAT
AATTCTTTACAATAGCTTGTTCAATATGAATTAACACAAACTGTTGCAAAATCAAATTCAATTGCTTCAT
CACATAATTGTTTAATTTCAGCTTTCGTAGCATCTTGTTTTAATAATGTGTGATCTATATATTTGTTTAG
TTTCATTTTTTCTCCTATATATTCATTTTTAATTTTAATTCTTTAATAATTTCGTCTACTTTAACTTTAG
CGTTTTGAACAGATTCACCAACACCTATAAAATAAATTTTTAGTTTAGGTTCAGTTCCACTTGGGCGAAC
AGCAAATCATGACTTATCTTCTAAATAAAATTTTAGTAAGTCTTGTCCTGGCATATTATACATTCCATCG
ATGTAGTCTTCAACATTAACAACTTTAAGTCCAGCAATTTGAGTTAAGGGTGTTGCTCTCAATGATTTCA
TTAATGGTTCAATTTTTAATTTCTTTTCTTCTGGTTTAAAATTCAAGTTTAAAGTGAAAGTGTAATATGC
ACCCATTTCTTTAAATAAATCTTCTAAATAGTCTACTAATGTTTTATTTTGTTTTTTATAAAATCAAGCA
GCCTCTGCTATTAATATAGAAGCTTGTATTCCATCTTTATCTCTAGCTGAGTCATCAATTACATATCCAT
AACTTTCTTCATAAGCAAAAACAAAATTTAATCCGTTATCTTCTTCTTTAGCAATTTCTCTACCCATTCA
TTTAAATCCAGTTAAAGTTTTTACAATATTAACTCCATATTTTTCATGAGCGATTCTATCACCCAAATCA
CTTGTTACAAAACTTGAATATAGAGCCGGATTTTTTGGAATGCTATTTAAGCGTTTTAGATTTGATAATT
TTCAATCAATTAAAATTGGTCCTGTTTGATTTCCATCTAATCTTACAAAATGACCATCATGTTTTATTGC
CATTCCAAATCTGTCAGCATCTGGGTCATTCATAATAATAATATCTGCATCATGTTTAATACCATATTCA
AGCGGTATTTTTCATGCAGGATCAAATTCTGGATTTGGATTTACAACATTTTTAAATGTTTCATCTTCAA
ATGCATGCTCTTCAACCTCAATAACGTTATATCCTGATTCACGTAATATTTTTGGGGTAAATTTAGTTCC
TGTTCCATTAACTGCGCTAAAAATAATTTTTAAATCTTTTTTAGCTTCTTGCTCTTTTTTGTACGTCTCT
GTTTAAGAGCTATGCTGGAAACAGCATAGCAAGTTTAAATAAGGCTAGTCCGTTATCAACTTGAAAAAGT
GGCACCGAGTCGGTGCTTTTTTAAGCTTGGCGTAACTAGATCTTGAGACACTGCTTTTTGCTTGTACTGG
GTCTCTCTGGTTAGACCAGATCTGAGCCTGGGAGCTCTCTGGCTAACTAGGGAACCCACTGCTTAAGCCT
CAATAAAGCTTGCCTTGAGTGCTTCAAGTAGTGTGTGCCCGTCTGTTGTGTGACTCTGGTAACTAGAGAT
CCCTCAGACCCTTTTAGTCAGTGTGGAAAATCTCTAGCAGTACGTATAGTAGTTCATGTCATCTTATTAT
TCAGTATTTATAACTTGCAAAGAAATGAATATCAGAGAGTGAGAGGAACTTGTTTATTGCAGCTTATAAT
GGTTACAAATAAAGCAATAGCATCACAAATTTCACAAATAAAGCATTTTTTTCACTGCATTCTAGTTGTG
GTTTGTCCAAACTCATCAATGTATCTTATCATGTCTGGCTCTAGCTATCCCGCCCCTAACTCCGCCCATC
CCGCCCCTAACTCCGCCCAGTTCCGCCCATTCTCCGCCCCATGGCTGACTAATTTTTTTTATTTATGCAG
AGGCCGAGGCCGCCTCGGCCTCTGAGCTATTCCAGAAGTAGTGAGGAGGCTTTTTTGGAGGCCTAGGGAC
GTACCCAATTCGCCCTATAGTGAGTCGTATTACGCGCGCTCACTGGCCGTCGTTTTACAACGTCGTGACT
GGGAAAACCCTGGCGTTACCCAACTTAATCGCCTTGCAGCACATCCCCCTTTCGCCAGCTGGCGTAATAG
CGAAGAGGCCCGCACCGATCGCCCTTCCCAACAGTTGCGCAGCCTGAATGGCGAATGGG
[124 nt withheld, positions 8250-8373]
C
[91 nt withheld, positions 8375-8465]
A
[49 nt withheld, positions 8467-8515]
CCTTTGACGTTGGAGTCCACGTTCTTT
[37 nt withheld, positions 8543-8579]
ACCCTATCTCGGTCTATTCTTTTGATTTATAAGGGATTTTGCCGATTTCGGCCTATTGGTTAAAAAATGA
GCTGATTTAACAAAAATTTAACGCGAATTTTAACAAAATATTAACGCTTACAATTTAGGTGGCACTTTTC
GGGGAAATGTGCGCGGAACCCCTATTTGTTTATTTTTCTAAATACATTCAAATATGTATCCGCTCATGAG
ACAATAACCCTGATAAATGCTTCAATAATATTGAAAAAGGAAGAGTATGAGTATTCAACATTTCCGTGTC
GCCCTTATTCCCTTTTTTGCGGCATTTTGCCTTCCTGTTTTTGCTCACCCAGAAACGCTGGTGAAAGTAA
AAGATGCTGAAGATCAGTTGGGTGCACGAGTGGGTTACATCGAACTGGATCTCAACAGCGGTAAGATCCT
TGAGAGTTTTCGCCCCGAAGAACGTTTTCCAATGATGAGCACTTTTAAAGTTCTGCTATGTGGCGCGGTA
TTATCCCGTATTGACGCCGGGCAAGAGCAACTCGGTCGCCGCATACACTATTCTCAGAATGACTTGGTTG
AGTACTCACCAGTCACAGAAAAGCATCTTACGGATGGCATGACAGTAAGAGAATTATGCAGTGCTGCCAT
AACCATGAGTGATAACACTGCGGCCAACTTACTTCTGACAACGATCGGAGGACCGAAGGAGCTAACCGCT
TTTTTGCACAACATGGGGGATCATGTAACTCGCCTTGATCGTTGGGAACCGGAGCTGAATGAAGCCATAC
CAAACGACGAGCGTGACACCACGATGCCTGTAGCAATGGCAACAACGTTGCGCAAACTATTAACTGGCGA
ACTACTTACTCTAGCTTCCCGGCAACAATTAATAGACTGGATGGAGGCGGATAAAGTTGCAGGACCACTT
CTGCGCTCGGCCCTTCCGGCTGGCTGGTTTATTGCTGATAAATCTGGAGCCGGTGAGCGTGGGTCTCGCG
GTATCATTGCAGCACTGGGGCCAGATGGTAAGCCCTCCCGTATCGTAGTTATCTACACGACGGGGAGTCA
GGCAACTATGGATGAACGAAATAGACAGATCGCTGAGATAGGTGCCTCACTGATTAAGCATTGGTAACTG
TCAGACCAAGTTTACTCATATATACTTTAGATTGATTTAAAACTTCATTTTTAATTTAAAAGGATCTAGG
TGAAGATCCTTTTTGATAATCTCATGACCAAAATCCCTTAACGTGAGTTTTCGTTCCACTGAGCGTCAGA
CCCCGTAGAAAAGATCAAAGGATCTTCTTGAGATCCTTTTTTTCTGCGCGTAATCTGCTGCTTGCAAACA
AAAAAACCACCGCTACCAGCGGTGGTTTGTTTGCCGGATCAAGAGCTACCAACTCTTTTTCCGAAGGTAA
CTGGCTTCAGCAGAGCGCAGATACCAAATACTGTTCTTCTAGTGTAGCCGTAGTTAGGCCACCACTTCAA
GAACTCTGTAGCACCGCCTACATACCTCGCTCTGCTAATCCTGTTACCAGTGGCTGCTGCCAGTGGCGAT
AAGTCGTGTCTTACCGGGTTGGACTCAAGACGATAGTTACCGGATAAGGCGCAGCGGTCGGGCTGAACGG
GGGGTTCGTGCACACAGCCCAGCTTGGAGCGAACG
